Addgene plasmid #120792: GGE207
Purpose: Part of GoldenGate Yarrowia lipolytica toolkit for assembling an expression plasmid for Y. lipolytic yeast. Sequence for homologous integration into Y. lipolytica genome. Linearization of cassette by NotI restriction enzyme after the assembly
Depositing lab: Tristan Rossignol. Depositing organization: INRAE Jouy-en-Josas. Publication: A modular Golden Gate toolkit for Yarrowia lipolytica synthetic biology. Larroude M, Park YK, Soudier P, Kubiak M, Nicaud JM, Rossignol T. Microb Biotechnol. 2019 May 31. doi: 10.1111/1751-7915.13427. PubMed 31148366.
Backbone
  Vector backbone: pCR4Blunt-TOPO
  Vector type: Cloning/assembly plasmid
Growth in bacteria
  Bacterial resistance: Kanamycin, 50 μg/mL
  Growth temperature: 37°C
  Growth strain: DH5alpha
  Copy number: High Copy
Gene/Insert
  Gene/Insert name: InsDown-Mfe
  Insert size (bp): 1008
  Cloning method: TOPO Cloning
Terms and licenses: Academic/Nonprofit Terms; Industry Terms: Not Available to Industry
How to cite: GGE207 was a gift from Tristan Rossignol (Addgene plasmid # 120792 ; http://n2t.net/addgene:120792 ; RRID:Addgene_120792)
