[The description below was written by a language model from this plasmid's Addgene catalogue record and pLannotate feature annotations shown in this document.]
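Description:
GGE207 is a part-donor plasmid from a modular Golden Gate toolkit for Yarrowia lipolytica synthetic biology. It is a bacterial cloning/assembly vector rather than an expression construct: it carries a single building block that is combined with other toolkit parts to build a Y. lipolytica expression plasmid. The catalogue lists the backbone as pCR4Blunt-TOPO, with the insert introduced by TOPO cloning. The plasmid is propagated in E. coli at high copy from a ColE1/pUC-type origin and selected with kanamycin through an aph(3')-Ia aminoglycoside phosphotransferase gene. The sequenced record is about 3.2 kb. Apart from these two elements, it shows only backbone remnants: an rrnB T1 terminator, a short multiple-cloning-site fragment and a small lacZα fragment.

The payload, InsDown-Mfe, is a roughly 1 kb segment described as a sequence for homologous integration into the Y. lipolytica genome. The name suggests that it is the downstream homology arm of an integration cassette, to be paired with a matching upstream arm, but the record does not state which genomic locus it targets. After Golden Gate assembly, the finished cassette is released and linearised with NotI so that the flanking homology regions can direct chromosomal integration in the yeast. The record does not list the Golden Gate enzyme sites or overhangs.

The automated annotation has no dedicated feature for the insert. The only hit in that region is a partial similarity match to a C. elegans splicing factor (sap-49/SF3B4). This most likely reflects incidental homology within the Yarrowia genomic fragment rather than a deliberately cloned gene.
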