Features (pLannotate 1.2.2; 6 found; start..end, strand, type, name):
     79..125     -  terminator     rrnB T1 terminator: transcription terminator T1 from the E. coli rrnB gene
    125..147     -  misc_feature   MCS (fragment): pBluescript multiple cloning site
    263..1078    +  CDS            KanR: aminoglycoside phosphotransferase; aph(3')-Ia; confers resistance to kanamycin in bacteria or G418 (Geneticin®) in eukaryotes
   1214..1802    +  rep_origin     ori: high-copy-number ColE1/pMB1/pBR322/pUC origin of replication
   2050..2577    -  CDS            sap-49 (fragment): SF3B4_CAEEL - Experimental evidence at protein level: Swiss-Prot protein existence level 1. Subunit of the splicing factor SF3B required for 'A' complex assembly formed by the stable binding of U2 snRNP to the branchpoint sequence (BPS) in pre-mRNA. Sequence independent binding of SF3A/SF3B complex upstream of the branch site is essential, it may anchor U2 snRNP to the pre-mRNA. May also be involved in the assembly of the 'E' complex. SF3B4 has been found in complex 'B' and 'C' as well. Belongs also to the minor U12-dependent spliceosome, which is involved in the splicing of rare class of nucl
   3126..3169    +  CDS            lacZα (fragment): LacZα fragment of β-galactosidase; lacZ fragment
>Addgene plasmid #120792 | GGE207 | addgene full sequence | sequence record 263227 | Addgene NGS Result
GAGACTTCCTTGGCCGTACGATGGGTTTTGTTTCAGGTATCCCAACCTGGACGTCTCGTATAATGCGACA
AACAACAGATAAAACGAAAGGCCCAGTCTTTCGACTGAGCCTTTCGTTTTATTTGGATCCACTAGTTCTA
GAGCGGCGGGGGAAAGCCACGTTGTGTCTCAAAATCTCTGATGTTACATTGCACAAGATAAAAATATATC
ATCATGAACAATAAAACTGTCTGCTTACATAAACAGTAATACAAGGGGTGTTATGAGCCATATTCAACGG
GAAACGTCTTGCTCGAGGCCGCGATTAAATTCCAACATGGATGCTGATTTATATGGGTATAAATGGGCTC
GCGATAATGTCGGGCAATCAGGTGCGACAATCTATCGATTGTATGGGAAGCCCGATGCGCCAGAGTTGTT
TCTGAAACATGGCAAAGGTAGCGTTGCCAATGATGTTACAGATGAGATGGTCAGACTAAACTGGCTGACG
GAATTTATGCCTCTTCCGACCATCAAGCATTTTATCCGTACTCCTGATGATGCATGGTTACTCACCACTG
CGATCCCCGGGAAAACAGCATTCCAGGTATTAGAAGAATATCCTGATTCAGGTGAAAATATTGTTGATGC
GCTGGCAGTGTTCCTGCGCCGGTTGCATTCGATTCCTGTTTGTAATTGTCCTTTTAACAGCGATCGCGTA
TTTCGTCTCGCTCAGGCGCAATCACGAATGAATAACGGTTTGGTTGATGCGAGTGATTTTGATGACGAGC
GTAATGGCTGGCCTGTTGAACAAGTCTGGAAAGAAATGCATAAGCTTTTGCCATTCTCACCGGATTCAGT
CGTCACTCATGGTGATTTCTCACTTGATAACCTTATTTTTGACGAGGGGAAATTAATAGGTTGTATTGAT
GTTGGACGAGTCGGAATCGCAGACCGATACCAGGATCTTGCCATCCTATGGAACTGCCTCGGTGAGTTTT
CTCCTTCATTACAGAAACGGCTTTTTCAAAAATATGGTATTGATAATCCTGATATGAATAAATTGCAGTT
TCATTTGATGCTCGATGAGTTTTTCTAATCAGAATTTGTTAATTGGTTGTAACACTGGCAGAGCGGACGA
TTTGAAGCCCCCTACCCATTTACGCTGACTTGACGGGACGGCGGCTTTGTTGAATAGAGCGTCAGACCCC
GTAGAAAAGATCAAAGGATCTTCTTGAGATCCTTTTTTTCTGCGCGTAATCTGCTGCTTGCAAACAAAAA
AACCACCGCTACCAGCGGTGGTTTGTTTGCCGGATCAAGAGCTACCAACTCTTTTTCCGAAGGTAACTGG
CTTCAGCAGAGCGCAGATACCAAATACTGTTCTTCTAGTGTAGCCGTAGTTAGGCCACCACTTCAAGAAC
TCTGTAGCACCGCCTACATACCTCGCTCTGCTAATCCTGTTACCAGTGGCTGCTGCCAGTGGCGATAAGT
CGTGTCTTACCGGGTTGGACTCAAGACGATAGTTACCGGATAAGGCGCAGCGGTCGGGCTGAACGGGGGG
TTCGTGCACACAGCCCAGCTTGGAGCGAACGACCTACACCGAACTGAGATACCTACAGCGTGAGCTATGA
GAAAGCGCCACGCTTCCCGAAGGGAGAAAGGCGGACAGGTATCCGGTAAGCGGCAGGGTCGGAACAGGAG
AGCGCACGAGGGAGCTTCCAGGGGGAAACGCCTGGTATCTTTATAGTCCTGTCGGGTTTCGCCACCTCTG
ACTTGAGCGTCGATTTTTGTGATGCTCGTCAGGGGGGCGGAGCCTATGGAAAAACGCCAGCAACGCGGCC
TTTTTACGGTTCCTGGCCTTTTGCTGGCCTTTTGCTCACATGTTCTTTCCAGCGACATATGCCATACGCC
GAACTGAACTCCACCTAATGTCTTGGAGATTGTCGGATAGCGCGGAATAGGATTGTGCCCTCTGAGCGGA
TAACAATTTCACACAGGAAACAGCTATGACCATGACACATGCATCCACCATCGCAGACTTATCATCACTG
AGCCTCCACCTAGCCTGGGGTCTCTCGCATGCTTGAAGGCATATGTGACTGTTATTTGCTGGTTCATGAG
ATACTGTTTGTCCATTGATTCCAATGCACGGTCTGAATGTTCAAAATCAGTAAAAGACACAAAACCGTAC
CCTTTTGAAGAACCATCTGTGTCACGAGATATTCGAGGGGGTTTGGCAAATGGTCCAAACACAGAGAACG
TTTGCTGTAGTGTAGACTCATCTACGAGAGGATCCAAACTTCCCACGAAAAGTGTTGCTCCAATCTCAAA
CCCGTTTTGCTTGTCGGATGCAGATTTGCTGACTCGAATGGATTTTCCGAACAGCCAGATTTGGTTCATA
ATAGACGCTGCGTAATTTGCATCAGCCTCTGTTTTGTACTCCACGAAGCCATAGCCTTGGTGTGTCTGGC
TGACTCTGTCTTTAGGAAGATTGATGTGCACGATAGGGCCCGCTTGAAGCATAAGTTCATACAGAATCGC
TTCTGTGACGTTCTCGTCAAGGTTGCCTATATAAAGAGTAGCCTCAGGGTTCTGGTCCGCTTCTTGTTGA
TTCACTCTGTTCATGAAAGCTGTCGATTTGGCGCGATGTGTGAGAATTCAACACGATTATGCACGATCAA
TTTAGGTTGTTAGTAATAAAAAAGTCCCACCACGAAGTCTCTTGATCGCAACTTGTTTTATTTTATTTTT
TCATCCATAAAAATTTTTATACCTGTAATAACATTATATTGGGGGAGGGGGCGAGATCCAATATATATAT
TTTATAATCACATAATACAGTACAAGTATTCGTACAGTACTTGAACAACACTTTGTTGAACTATTAACAC
ATCAGACCCTCTACTGATCTCACACTTCCGGTACAGTATGTACTGTACTTGCAGTACACAGCGCGATACA
TTACTCTACGTTTTTTTTTATGGTGGTGGTCCTAACTGAAACTATAACAGTATTAACTAATCTTAACTCA
TACATTTCTTAAAATTTACTTAACTCGTATCACTTGGTCAGATAATAGCACTCAGAGACCCCCAGGTCAG
GCGGAATGGCACTTCCTTATTCCAGATGCGTGCGGATTATGCATGACTGGCCGTCGTTTTACAACGTCGT
GACTGGGAAAACCCTGGCGCTTGTGGTGGATCACAGTTATTG
